Addgene plasmid #16329: xfz2N/pCS2+
Depositing lab: Peter Klein. Depositing organization: University of Pennsylvania. Publication: Xenopus frizzled-2 is expressed highly in the developing eye, otic vesicle and somites. Deardorff MA, Klein PS. Mech Dev. 1999 Sep . 87(1-2):229-33. 10.1016/S0925-4773(99)00161-6 PubMed 10495293.
Backbone
  Vector backbone: pCS2+
  Backbone size w/o insert (bp): 4095
  Vector type: Vertebrate expression
Growth in bacteria
  Bacterial resistance: Ampicillin, 100 μg/mL
  Growth temperature: 37°C
  Growth strain: DH5alpha
  Copy number: High Copy
Gene/Insert
  Gene/Insert name: frizzled-2 (alt names: fz2N; Nxfz2)
  Species: X. laevis (frog)
  Insert size (bp): 600
  Mutation: Extracellular ligand binding domain of Xenopus frizzled-2.
  Entrez Gene: fzd2 (a.k.a. frizzled2, xfz2)
  Cloning method: Restriction Enzyme; 5′ cloning site BamHI (not destroyed)
  Sequencing primers: 5′ SP6; 3′ T3
Terms and licenses: Academic/Nonprofit Terms; Industry Terms: Not Available to Industry
Depositor comments: Secreted Wnt inhibitor. For sense transcripts, cut with NotI and transcribe with SP6. Please note that the cloning strategy converted phenylalanine-229 to a tyrosine (F229Y), just before the termination codon. According to the depositing scientist, this change is unlikely to affect function.
How to cite: xfz2N/pCS2+ was a gift from Peter Klein (Addgene plasmid # 16329 ; http://n2t.net/addgene:16329 ; RRID:Addgene_16329)
