[The description below was written by a language model from this plasmid's Addgene catalogue record.]
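Description:
xfz2N/pCS2+ is a vertebrate expression plasmid built on the pCS2+ backbone (about 4.1 kb without insert), carrying a roughly 600 bp fragment of Xenopus laevis frizzled-2 (fzd2, also called fz2N or Nxfz2). It is propagated in E. coli as a high-copy plasmid under ampicillin selection. No feature table accompanies the record, so the regulatory elements are not itemised. The pCS2+ backbone is generally known as a multipurpose vector that combines a strong viral promoter and polyadenylation signal for expression in vertebrate cells with an upstream SP6 phage promoter for in vitro transcription. This is consistent with the depositor's use of SP6 and T3 as flanking sequencing primer sites.

The insert encodes only the extracellular ligand-binding domain of the Frizzled-2 Wnt receptor, truncated before the transmembrane segments. The depositor describes the product as a secreted Wnt inhibitor. A soluble ectodomain of this kind would be expected to act by binding Wnt ligands outside the cell and keeping them from endogenous receptors. The fragment was inserted by restriction cloning, with a BamHI site preserved at the 5′ end; the 3′ site is not stated. The cloning strategy changed phenylalanine-229 to tyrosine immediately before the stop codon, which the depositor considers unlikely to affect function.

Sense RNA is made by linearising the plasmid with NotI and transcribing from the SP6 promoter. This suits the construct to synthetic mRNA production, typically for microinjection into Xenopus embryos to interfere with Wnt signalling. It comes from work characterising frizzled-2 expression in the developing eye, otic vesicle and somites.
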