>Addgene plasmid #16329 | xfz2N/pCS2+ | addgene partial sequence | sequence record 22784 | 16329 with SP6
CGAATTCATGCAGGGTGTCACCAGAGCCTCCATTCTTCTGATTATTTATCACCTCTTCACCCTCAGCCTT
GGGCAACTCCATGGAGAAAAGGGCATCTCTGTGCCAGAACATGGCTTCTGCCAGCCCATCTCTATCCCTC
TCTGCACAGACATTGCCTACAACCAGACCATCATGCCCAACCTCTTGGGTCACACTAACCAGGAGGACGC
TGGACTGGAGGTCCACCAGTTCTATCCGCTAGTCAAGGTCCAGTGTAGTTCTGAGCTGCGGTTCTTTCTG
TGCTCCATGTATGCCCCGGTTTGCACGGTGCTGGAGCAGGCCATCCCTCCGTGCCGATCTATATGTGAGC
GGGCAAGACATGGCTGTGAGGCCCTCATGAACAAGTTTGGCTTCCAGTGGCCTGAAAGACTAAGGTGTGA
GAACTTTCCACGTCATGGAGCGGAGCAGATTTGTGTTGGGCAGAACCACTCTGAAGATGGAGGTCCTACT
CTTCTAACCACCAGTCCACCCCACCATGGCACTCCTGGGCCACCCATCTATGCCACACTGGACCACCCGT
TTCATTGTCCTAGGGTGCTGAAGGTCCCCTCTTACCTCAACTACAGGTTCTTGGGAGAGAAGGACTGTGC
TGCTCCATGTGAACCAACCAAAAGCGATGGTTTTATGTTTTTCAGTCAAGATGAGATCCGCTATCGCTAG
AACTATAGTGAGTCGTATTACGTAGATCCAGACATGATAAGATACATTGATGAGTTTGGACAAACCACAA
CTAGAATGCAGTGAAAAAAATGCTTTATTTGTGAAATTTGTGATGCTATTGCTTTATTTGTAACCATTAT
AAGCTGCAATAAACAAGTTAACAACAACAA
